>Addgene plasmid #49011 | 1287 p3E-mut let-7 etv2 3’ UTR | depositor partial sequence | sequence record 71941 | Etv2 long 3' UTR with mutated Let7 BS
GGAATGGCGCGCCAGGAGGAATTCTCGAAGGATTGGAAAGAACTTTAAAACATCAGACGTCGTGCCTTTG
GAGGAACAAAGAACTGACTGACTTGAGATTTATGTACTTTAATTTGGACTTTGCAGCAGATTGCCAACAA
CAGATCTGAAGTCAGCTTTGAAATCAAGCTAGGAGAAAATAGAAAACCATGTTAGCAAAAAATTTTCACA
TTGGAACATTAATCTTGTAAATGTATTTTGTTTTATCTTATGTAAACTGATGGTTTGACATCAGATTGTG
AACTCTTGTAAATAAATGTAATATGACAGCTTCACTTTTCAATAAGAAAATATTTATATATGCGTGTTGA
AGACGGACGATTACATTTTTAAAAGTTTGCTCTATATCAGGGGTGTCCAAACTTGGTCCTGGAGGGCTGA
TGTCTTGCTTATTTTGGTTCCAAACCCATTTCAACACACCTGAACCAGTTAATCAACTCTTTCTAGGTAG
GGGAGACCGGGTATAGTTGAAACACAAGGAGAGTTGTAACGCTACCAATTCCAGGAATAGGGAATAAGAT
AGGGGTCATGTGACACTTTCAGTTTCCTCAGGTTTTCTTAACAATCACATGTGGAGACTTTCCAGTCAGG
CTTGCAATCTCTCCAAAAGCTTCAACAGAAAATCTTCAACAGAAATATAAAAATAGCAAGATATAAAAAA
GTTTAGAAAAAATACCGTTGTAGATGATGTTGTATGAGTTATATCAGGTCAAACTGTATTTTCTCTAGTA
AAGAATGGTGTATCAACCTCCTGCTAATTTCAAAGCACCATGCTTACACAGCTAGCTAAACAATGGGTGA
CAGTGACGGGGTAGGTTGAAAAACGTGTTTTGAAAGTTTACATGCACTTAAACACACACATGAATGTGCA
CGTATAGACAAGCACACACAAACACACGTGCATGCACACACACACACACACACAATAAGCACATACACTT
ACAATATTCACATATATTGTATTGTTGCAGTCATTTATTTACAATAAAACTGTTGTTGTGGCATCTCGAG
