>Addgene plasmid #49011 | 1287 p3E-mut let-7 etv2 3’ UTR | addgene partial sequence | sequence record 73226 | M13pUC-fwd 5'-CCCAGTCACGACGTTGTAAAACG-3'
CACTACCGGGCCCGCGCTCTGAGCTCGAATTCTACAGGTCACTAATACCATCTAAGTAGTTGGTTCATAG
TGACTGCATATGTTGTGTTTTACAGTATTATGTAGTCTGTTTTTTATGCAAAATCTAATTTAATATATTG
ATATTTATATCATTTTACGTTTCTCGTTCAACTTTCTTGTACAAAGTGGGGCGCGCCAGGAGGAATTCTC
GAAGGATTGGAAAGAACTTTAAAACATCAGACGTCGTGCCTTTGGAGGAACAAAGAACTGACTGACTTGA
GATTTATGTACTTTAATTTGGACTTTGCAGCAGATTGCCAACAACAGATCTGAAGTCAGCTTTGAAATCA
AGCTAGGAGAAAATAGAAAACCATGTTAGCAAAAAATTTTCACATTGGAACATTAATCTTGTAAATGTAT
TTTGTTTTATCTTATGTAAACTGATGGTTTGACATCAGATTGTGAACTCTTGTAAATAAATGTAATATGA
CAGCTTCACTTTTCAATAAGAAAATATTTATATATGCGTGTTGAAGACGGACGATTACATTTTTAAAAGT
TTGCTCTATATCAGGGGTGTCCAAACTTGGTCCTGGAGGGCTGATGTCTTGCTTATTTTGGTTCCAAACC
CATTTCAACACACCTGAACCAGTTAATCAACTCTTTCTAGGTAGGGGAGACCGGGTATAGTTGAAACACA
AGGAGAGTTGTAACGCTACCAATTCCAGGAATAGGGAATAAGATAGGGGTCATGTGACACTTTCAGTTTC
CTCAGGTTTTCTTAACAATCACATGTGGAGACTTTCCAGTCAGGCTTGCAATCTCTCCAAAAGCTTCAAC
AGAAAA
