>Addgene plasmid #49011 | 1287 p3E-mut let-7 etv2 3’ UTR | addgene partial sequence | sequence record 73827 | M13rev
GCGGCCGCGTTAACGCTTACCATGGAGCTCCAAATAATGATTTTATTTTGACTGATAGTGACCTGTTCGT
TGCAACAAATTGATAAGCAATGCTTTTTTATAATGCCAACTTTGTATAATAAAGTTGCTCGAGATGCCAC
AACAACAGTTTTATTGTAAATAAATGACTGCAACAATACAATATATGTGAATATTGTAAGTGTATGTGCT
TATTGTGTGTGTGTGTGTGTGTGCATGCACGTGTGTTTGTGTGTGCTTGTCTATACGTGCACATTCATGT
GTGTGTTTAAGTGCATGTAAACTTTCAAAACACGTTTTTCAACCTACCCCGTCACTGTCACCCATTGTTT
AGCTAGCTGTGTAAGCATGGTGCTTTGAAATTAGCAGGAGGTTGATACACCATTCTTTACTAGAGAAAAT
ACAGTTTGACCTGATATAACTCATACAACATCATCTACAACGGTATTTTTTCTAAACTTTTTTATATCTT
GCTATTTTTATATTTCTGTTGAAGATTTTCTGTTGAAGCTTTTGGAGAGATTGCAAGCCTGACTGGAAAG
TCTCCACATGTGATTGTTAAGAAAACCTGAGGAAACTGAAAGTGTCACATGACCCCTATCTTATTCCCTA
TTCCTGGAATTGGTAGCGTTACAACTCTCCTTGTGTTTCAACTATACCCGGTCTCCCCTACCTAGAAAGA
GTTGATTAACTGGTTCAGGTGTGTTGAAATGGGTTTGGAACCAAAATAAGCAAGACAT
