[The description below was written by a language model from this plasmid's Addgene catalogue record.]
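Description:
1287 p3E-mut let-7 etv2 3' UTR is a Gateway 3' entry clone built on the Invitrogen pDONR P2R-P3 backbone. It is a small bacterial plasmid of about 3.7 kb (roughly 2.6 kb of backbone plus about 1 kb of insert) that is propagated in E. coli under kanamycin selection. The record lists its copy number as unknown and provides no feature table, so the origin of replication and the exact recombination sites are not documented. As a 3' entry vector made by Gateway cloning, the insert would be expected to sit between att sites that allow it to be recombined into the third (3') position of a multisite Gateway assembly. M13 forward and reverse primer sites flank the insert for sequence verification.

The payload is the long form of the 3' untranslated region of zebrafish (Danio rerio) etv2, also known as etsrp or ets1b, an ETS-family transcription factor gene involved in vascular development. In this version, five let-7 microRNA binding sites within the UTR have been mutated. The entry clone carries no promoter or coding sequence of its own. It is meant to be combined with a 5' entry clone supplying a promoter and a middle entry clone supplying a coding sequence such as a reporter, so that the resulting transcript ends in the mutant UTR. Comparing such constructs with ones bearing an unmutated UTR lets investigators test whether let-7 sites mediate post-transcriptional repression of etv2, which is the subject of the associated study on Etv2 repression during vascular development.
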