Addgene plasmid #49011: 1287 p3E-mut let-7 etv2 3’ UTR
Purpose: Zebrafish Long length etv2 3' UTR with five let7 binding site mutations in gateway 3' Entry vector
Depositing lab: Nathan Lawson. Depositing organization: University of Massachusetts, Worcester. Publication: Post-transcriptional mechanisms contribute to Etv2 repression during vascular development. Moore JC, Sheppard S, Shestopalov IA, Chen JK, Lawson N. Dev Biol. 2013 Sep 11. pii: S0012-1606(13)00470-3. doi: 10.1016/j.ydbio.2013.08.028. PubMed 24036310.
Backbone
  Vector backbone: pDONRP2RP3
  Backbone manufacturer: Invitrogen
  Backbone size w/o insert (bp): 2622
  Total vector size (bp): 3672
  Vector type: gateway 3' Entry
Growth in bacteria
  Bacterial resistance: Kanamycin, 50 μg/mL
  Growth temperature: 37°C
  Growth strain: Top10
  Copy number: Unknown
Gene/Insert
  Gene/Insert name: ets variant gene 2 (alt name: etv2)
  Species: D. rerio (zebrafish)
  Mutation: Mutated the Let7 miRNA binding sites
  Entrez Gene: etsrp (a.k.a. ets1b, etv2, grc, wu:fc49b07, zgc:153819)
  Cloning method: Gateway Cloning
  Sequencing primers: 5′ m13F; 3′ m13R
Terms and licenses: Academic/Nonprofit Terms; Industry Terms: Not Available to Industry
How to cite: 1287 p3E-mut let-7 etv2 3’ UTR was a gift from Nathan Lawson (Addgene plasmid # 49011 ; http://n2t.net/addgene:49011 ; RRID:Addgene_49011)
